Addgene plasmid #219783: pAAV-Syn-CaM-V5-sTb(N)
Purpose: sTb(N) half of CaST for neuron expression
Depositing lab: Christina Kim. Depositing organization: University of California, Davis. Publication: Rapid, biochemical tagging of cellular activity history in vivo. Zhang R, Anguiano M, Aarrestad IK, Lin S, Chandra J, Vadde SS, Olson DE, Kim CK. Nat Methods. 2024 Sep;21(9):1725-1735. doi: 10.1038/s41592-024-02375-7. Epub 2024 Aug 5. PubMed 39103446.
Backbone
  Vector backbone: AAV
  Vector type: Mammalian Expression, AAV
Growth in bacteria
  Bacterial resistance: Ampicillin, 100 μg/mL
  Growth temperature: 37°C
  Growth strain: DH5alpha
  Copy number: Unknown
Gene/Insert
  Gene/Insert name: CaM-V5-sTb(N)
  Species: Synthetic
  Promoter: Synapsin
  Tag / fusion protein: V5
  Cloning method: Gibson Cloning
  Sequencing primers: 5′ actcagcgctgcctcagtctgc; 3′ GATCAGCGAGCTCTAGctcgag
Terms and licenses: Academic/Nonprofit Terms; Industry Terms: Not Available to Industry
Depositor comments: Please visit https://www.biorxiv.org/content/10.1101/2023.09.06.556431v1 for bioRxiv preprint.
How to cite: pAAV-Syn-CaM-V5-sTb(N) was a gift from Christina Kim (Addgene plasmid # 219783 ; http://n2t.net/addgene:219783 ; RRID:Addgene_219783)
