[The description below was written by a language model from this plasmid's Addgene catalogue record and pLannotate feature annotations shown in this document.]
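Description:
pAAV-Syn-CaM-V5-sTb(N) is a 4,441-nt AAV transfer plasmid for neuron-targeted mammalian expression. It encodes one of the two halves of CaST, a split biotin ligase system for biochemically tagging cells according to their activity history. The plasmid is propagated in E. coli under ampicillin selection, with a β-lactamase gene driven by its own promoter and a high-copy ColE1/pUC-type origin. The backbone also carries an f1 phage origin, along with short remnants of the pBR322 bom region and rop gene that appear to be leftover fragments.

The expression cassette lies between AAV2 inverted terminal repeats, which are the cis elements needed to replicate and package the intervening DNA into recombinant AAV particles. The downstream ITR is annotated in full, whereas the upstream one was detected only as two short fragments, so the annotation does not confirm that it is intact. Within the cassette, the human synapsin I promoter restricts expression to neurons and drives a synthetic fusion protein. This fusion consists of calmodulin, a V5 epitope tag and sTb(N), followed by a bovine growth hormone polyadenylation signal. The feature table identifies the calmodulin coding region and a partial TurboID match, consistent with sTb(N) being an N-terminal fragment of split TurboID. The V5 tag is listed in the catalogue record but not annotated; it presumably sits in the gap between those two features and would allow immunodetection of the protein.

Calmodulin is a calcium-binding protein, so this half evidently supplies the calcium-sensing part of the design. It would be co-expressed with the complementary CaST construct, which is not described in this record, so that ligase activity depends on elevated calcium. The record gives its purpose only as the sTb(N) half of CaST for neuronal expression.
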