Features (pLannotate 1.2.2; 14 found; start..end, strand, type, name):
     92..196     +  promoter       AmpR promoter: bla
    197..1057    +  CDS            AmpR: β-lactamase; bla; confers resistance to ampicillin, carbenicillin, and related antibiotics
   1228..1816    +  rep_origin     ori: high-copy-number ColE1/pMB1/pBR322/pUC origin of replication
   1889..1916    +  repeat_region  AAV2 ITR (fragment): inverted terminal repeat of adeno-associated virus serotype 2 inverted
   1945..1972    +  repeat_region  AAV2 ITR (fragment): inverted terminal repeat of adeno-associated virus serotype 2 inverted
   2058..2505    +  promoter       hSyn promoter: human synapsin I promoter; confers neuron-specific expression (Kügler et al., 2003)
   2529..2969    +  CDS            calmodulin: calcium-binding protein
   3087..3302    +  CDS            TurboID (fragment): mutant of the E. coli biotin ligase BioID engineered for improved catalytic efficiency (Branon et al., 2018)
   3345..3552    +  polyA_signal   bGH poly(A) signal: bovine growth hormone polyadenylation signal
   3581..3721    +  repeat_region  AAV2 ITR: inverted terminal repeat of adeno-associated virus serotype 2 inverted
   3726..3777    -  misc_feature   bom (fragment): basis of mobility region from pBR322
   3796..4251    +  rep_origin     f1 ori (sequence partly withheld): f1 bacteriophage origin of replication; arrow indicates direction of (+) strand synthesis
   4252..4301    -  misc_feature   bom (fragment): basis of mobility region from pBR322
   4403..4438    -  CDS            rop (fragment): Rop protein, which maintains plasmids at low copy number; rop
>Addgene plasmid #219783 | pAAV-Syn-CaM-V5-sTb(N) | addgene full sequence | sequence record 437558 | Addgene NGS Result
AAAGGGCCTCGTGATACGCCTATTTTTATAGGTTAATGTCATGATAATAATGGTTTCTTAGACGTCAGGT
GGCACTTTTCGGGGAAATGTGCGCGGAACCCCTATTTGTTTATTTTTCTAAATACATTCAAATATGTATC
CGCTCATGAGACAATAACCCTGATAAATGCTTCAATAATATTGAAAAAGGAAGAGTATGAGTATTCAACA
TTTCCGTGTCGCCCTTATTCCCTTTTTTGCGGCATTTTGCCTTCCTGTTTTTGCTCACCCAGAAACGCTG
GTGAAAGTAAAAGATGCTGAAGATCAGTTGGGTGCACGAGTGGGTTACATCGAACTGGATCTCAACAGCG
GTAAGATCCTTGAGAGTTTTCGCCCCGAAGAACGTTTTCCAATGATGAGCACTTTTAAAGTTCTGCTATG
TGGCGCGGTATTATCCCGTATTGACGCCGGGCAAGAGCAACTCGGTCGCCGCATACACTATTCTCAGAAT
GACTTGGTTGAGTACTCACCAGTCACAGAAAAGCATCTTACGGATGGCATGACAGTAAGAGAATTATGCA
GTGCTGCCATAACCATGAGTGATAACACTGCGGCCAACTTACTTCTGACAACGATCGGAGGACCGAAGGA
GCTAACCGCTTTTTTGCACAACATGGGGGATCATGTAACTCGCCTTGATCGTTGGGAACCGGAGCTGAAT
GAAGCCATACCAAACGACGAGCGTGACACCACGATGCCTGTAGCAATGGCAACAACGTTGCGCAAACTAT
TAACTGGCGAACTACTTACTCTAGCTTCCCGGCAACAATTAATAGACTGGATGGAGGTGGATAAAGTTGC
AGGACCACTTCTGCGCTCGGCCCTTCCGGCTGGCTGGTTTATTGCTGATAAATCTGGAGCCGGTGAGCGT
GGAAGCCGCGGTATCATTGCAGCACTGGGGCCAGATGGTAAGCCCTCCCGTATCGTAGTTATCTACACGA
CGGGGAGTCAGGCAACTATGGATGAACGAAATAGACAGATCGCTGAGATAGGTGCCTCACTGATTAAGCA
TTGGTAACTGTCAGACCAAGTTTACTCATATATACTTTAGATTGATTTAAAACTTCATTTTTAATTTAAA
AGGATCTAGGTGAAGATCCTTTTTGATAATCTCATGACCAAAATCCCTTAACGTGAGTTTTCGTTCCACT
GAGCGTCAGACCCCGTAGAAAAGATCAAAGGATCTTCTTGAGATCCTTTTTTTCTGCGCGTAATCTGCTG
CTTGCAAACAAAAAAACCACCGCTACCAGCGGTGGTTTGTTTGCCGGATCAAGAGCTACCAACTCTTTTT
CCGAAGGTAACTGGCTTCAGCAGAGCGCAGATACCAAATACTGTTCTTCTAGTGTAGCCGTAGTTAGGCC
ACCACTTCAAGAACTCTGTAGCACCGCCTACATACCTCGCTCTGCTAATCCTGTTACCAGTGGCTGCTGC
CAGTGGCGATAAGTCGTGTCTTACCGGGTTGGACTCAAGACGATAGTTACCGGATAAGGCGCAGCGGTCG
GGCTGAACGGGGGGTTCGTGCACACAGCCCAGCTTGGAGCGAACGACCTACACCGAACTGAGATACCTAC
AGCGTGAGCTATGAGAAAGCGCCACGCTTCCCGAAGGGAGAAAGGCGGACAGGTATCCGGTAAGCGGCAG
GGTCGGAACAGGAGAGCGCACGAGGGAGCTTCCAGGGGGAAACGCCTGGTATCTTTATAGTCCTGTCGGG
TTTCGCCACCTCTGACTTGAGCGTCGATTTTTGTGATGCTCGTCAGGGGGGCGGAGCCTATGGAAAAACG
CCAGCAACGCGGCCTTTTTACGGTTCCTGGCCTTTTGCTGGCCTTTTGCTCACATGTCCTGCAGGCAGCT
GCGCGCTCGCTCGCTCACTGAGGCCGCCCGGGCGTCGGGCGACCTTTGGTCGCCCGGCCTCAGTGAGCGA
GCGAGCGCGCAGAGAGGGAGTGGCCAACTCCATCACTAGGGGTTCCTGCGGCCGCACGCGTTGTACAGTG
TCTAGACTGCAGAGGGCCCTGCGTATGAGTGCAAGTGGGTTTTAGGACCAGGATGAGGCGGGGTGGGGGT
GCCTACCTGACGACCGACCCCGACCCACTGGACAAGCACCCAACCCCCATTCCCCAAATTGCGCATCCCC
TATCAGAGAGGGGGAGGGGAAACAGGATGCGGCGAGGCGCGTGCGCACTGCCAGCTTCAGCACCGCGGAC
AGTGCCTTCGCCCCCGCCTGGCGGCGCGCGCCACCGCCGCCTCAGCACTGAAGGCGCGCTGACGTCACTC
GCCGGTCCCCCGCAAACTCCCCTTCCCGGCCACCTTGGTCGCGTCCGCGCCGCCGCCGGCCCAGCCGGAC
CGCACCACGCGAGGCGCGAGATAGGGGGGCACGGGCGCGACCATCTGCGCTGCGGCGCCGGCGACTCAGC
GCTGCCTCAGTCTGCGGTGGGCAGCGGAGGAGTCGTGTCGTGCCTGAGAGCGCAGTCGAGAAGAAGCTTG
CCACCATGGACCAACTGACTGAAGAGCAGATCGCAGAATTTAAAGAGGCTTTCTCCCTATTTGACAAGGA
CGGGGATGGGACAATAACAACCAAGGAGCTGGGGACGGTGATGCGGTCTCTGGGGCAGAACCCCACAGAA
GCAGAGCTGCAGGACATGATCAATGAAGTAGATGCCGACGGTGACGGCACAATCGACTTCCCTGAGTTCC
TGACAATGATGGCAAGAAAAATGAAATACAGGGACACGGAAGAAGAAATTAGAGAAGCGTTCGGTGTGTT
TGATAAGGATGGCAATGGCTACATCAGTGCAGCAGAGCTTCGCCACGTGATGACAAACCTTGGAGAGAAG
TTAACAGATGAAGAGGTTGATGAAATGATCAGGGAAGCAGACATCGATGGGGATGGTCAGGTAAACTACG
AAGAGTTTGTACAAATGATGACAGCGAAGAAGGGCTCGGGCTCGACCTCGGGCTCGGGCAGCGGTGGCTC
TGGAGGTTCTGGTGGCAGCTCTGGAGGTGGCAAGCCCATCCCCAACCCCCTGCTGGGCCTGGACAGCACC
GCTAGCAAAGACAATACTGTGCCTCTGAAGCTGATCGCTCTCCTGGCTAATGGCGAGTTCCATAGTGGCG
AACAGCTGGGAGAAACCCTGGGCATGTCCAGGGCCGCTATCAACAAGCACATTCAGACTCTGCGCGACTG
GGGCGTGGACGTGTTCACCGTGCCCGGAAAGGGCTACTCTCTGCCCGAGCCTATCCCGCTGCTGAACGCT
AAACAGATTCTGTAATAAGAATTCCTCGAGCTAGAGCTCGCTGATCAGCCTCGACTGTGCCTTCTAGTTG
CCAGCCATCTGTTGTTTGCCCCTCCCCCGTGCCTTCCTTGACCCTGGAAGGTGCCACTCCCACTGTCCTT
TCCTAATAAAATGAGGAAATTGCATCGCATTGTCTGAGTAGGTGTCATTCTATTCTGGGGGGTGGGGTGG
GGCAGGACAGCAAGGGGGAGGATTGGGAAGACAATAGCAGGCATGCTGGGGAGGTAACCACGTGCGGACC
GAGCGGCCGCAGGAACCCCTAGTGATGGAGTTGGCCACTCCCTCTCTGCGCGCTCGCTCGCTCACTGAGG
CCGGGCGACCAAAGGTCGCCCGACGCCCGGGCTTTGCCCGGGCGGCCTCAGTGAGCGAGCGAGCGCGCAG
CTGCCTGCAGGGGCGCCTGATGCGGTATTTTCTCCTTACGCATCTGTGCGGTATTTCACACCGCATA
[95 nt withheld, positions 3778-3872]
T
[46 nt withheld, positions 3874-3919]
C
[141 nt withheld, positions 3921-4061]
CCTTTGACGTTGGAGTCCACGTTCTTT
[37 nt withheld, positions 4089-4125]
ACTCTATCTCGGGCTATTCTTTTGATTTATAAGGGATTTTGCCGATTTCGGTCTATTGGTTAAAAAATGA
GCTGATTTAACAAAAATTTAACGCGAATTTTAACAAAATATTAACGTTTACAATTTTATGGTGCACTCTC
AGTACAATCTGCTCTGATGCCGCATAGTTAAGCCAGCCCCGACACCCGCCAACACCCGCTGACGCGCCCT
GACGGGCTTGTCTGCTCCCGGCATCCGCTTACAGACAAGCTGTGACCGTCTCCGGGAGCTGCATGTGTCA
GAGGTTTTCACCGTCATCACCGAAACGCGCGAGACG
